>Addgene plasmid #245565 | pICSL30062 | addgene full sequence | sequence record 495489 | Addgene NGS Result
GGTCTCACCATGGCAAAGTATGATAGCGAAGTGAACCAGGAAGCGAAACCGGAAGTTAAACCGGAAGTGA
AACCGGAAACCCATATTAATCTGAAAGTTAGCGACGGCAGCAGCGAAATCTTTTTTAAAATTAAAAAAAC
CACCCCGCTGCGTCGCCTGATGGAAGCCTTTGCGAAACGTCAGGGTAAAGAAATGGATAGCCTGCGCTTT
CTGTATGACGGCATCCGTATTCAGGCCGATCAGACCCCGGAAGATCTGGATATGGAAGATAACGATATTA
TTGAAGCGCATCGCGAACAGATCAGCAGCGGCGTGAAAATTGTGAGCCGCAAAAGCCTGGGCGTGCAGAA
TGTGTATGATATTGGCGTGGAAAAAGATCATAACTTTCTGCTGGCGAATGGCCTGATTGCGAGCAACGGA
ATGTGAGACCACGAGTGATTAATGAATCGGCCAACGCGCGGGGAGAGGCGGTTTGCGTATTGGGCGCTCT
TCCGCTTCCTCGCTCACTGACTCGCTGCGCTCGGTCGTTCGGCTGCGGCGAGCGGTATCAGCTCACTCAA
AGGCGGTAATACGGTTATCCACAGAATCAGGGGATAACGCAGGAAAGAACATGTGAGCAAAAGGCCAGCA
AAAGGCCAGGAACCGTAAAAAGGCCGCGTTGCTGGCGTTTTTCCATAGGCTCCGCCCCCCTGACGAGCAT
CACAAAAATCGACGCTCAAGTCAGAGGTGGCGAAACCCGACAGGACTATAAAGATACCAGGCGTTTCCCC
CTGGAAGCTCCCTCGTGCGCTCTCCTGTTCCGACCCTGCCGCTTACCGGATACCTGTCCGCCTTTCTCCC
TTCGGGAAGCGTGGCGCTTTCTCATAGCTCACGCTGTAGGTATCTCAGTTCGGTGTAGGTCGTTCGCTCC
AAGCTGGGCTGTGTGCACGAACCCCCCGTTCAGCCCGACCGCTGCGCCTTATCCGGTAACTATCGTCTTG
AGTCCAACCCGGTAAGACACGACTTATCGCCACTGGCAGCAGCCACTGGTAACAGGATTAGCAGAGCGAG
GTATGTAGGCGGTGCTACAGAGTTCTTGAAGTGGTGGCCTAACTACGGCTACACTAGAAGAACAGTATTT
GGTATCTGCGCTCTGCTGAAGCCAGTTACCTTCGGAAAAAGAGTTGGTAGCTCTTGATCCGGCAAACAAA
CCACCGCTGGTAGCGGTGGTTTTTTTGTTTGCAAGCAGCAGATTACGCGCAGAAAAAAAGGATCTCAAGA
AGATCCTTTGATCTTTTCTACGGGGTCTGACGCTCAGTGGAACGAAAACTCACGTTAAGGGATTTTGGTC
ATGAGATTATCAAAAAGGATCTTCACCTAGATCCTTTTAAATTAAAAATGAAGTTTTAAATCAATCTAAA
GTATATATGAGTAAACTTGGTCTGACAGTTATTTGCCGACTACCTTGGTGATCTCGCCTTTTACGTAATG
GACAAATTCTTCCAACTGATCTGCGCGCGAGGCCAAGCGATCTTCTTCTTGTCCAAGATAAGCCTGTCTA
GCTTCAAGTATGACGGGCTGATACTGGGCCGGCAGGCGCTCCATTGCCCAGTCGGCAGCGACATCCTTCG
GCGCGATTTTGCCGGTTACTGCGCTGTACCAAATGCGGGACAACGTAAGCACTACATTTCGCTCATCGCC
AGCCCAGTCGGGCGGCGAGTTCCATAGCGTTAAGGTTTCATTTAGCGCCTCAAATAGATCCTGTTCAGGA
ACCGGATCAAAGAGTTCCTCCGCCGCTGGACCTACCAAGGCAACGCTATGTTCTCTTGCTTTTGTCAGCA
AGATAGCCAGATCAATGTCGATCGTGGCTGGCTCGAAGATACCTGCAAGAATGTCATTGCGCTGCCATTC
TCCAAATTGCAGTTCGCGCTTAGCTGGATAACGCCACGGAATGATGTCGTCGTGCACAACAATGGTGACT
TCTACAGCGCGGAGAATCTCGCTCTCTCCAGGGGAAGCCGAAGTTTCCAAAAGGTCGTTGATCAAAGCTC
GCCGCGTTGTTTCATCAAGCCTTACGGTCACCGTAACCAGCAAATCAATATCGCTGTGTGGCTTCAGGCC
GCCATCCACTGCGGAGCCGTACAAATGTACGGCCAGCAACGTCGGTTCGAGATGGCGCTCGATGACGCCA
ACTACCTCTGATAGTTGAGTCGATACTTCGGCGATCACCGCTTCCCTCATGATGTTTAACTTTGTTTTAG
GGCGACTGCCCTGCTGCGTAACATCGTTGCTGCTCCATAACATCAAACATCGACCCACGGCGTAACGCGC
TTGCTGCTTGGATGCCCGAGGCATAGACTGTACCCCAAAAAAAAACAGTCATAACAAGCCATGAAAACCG
CCACTGCGCCGTTACCACCGCTGCGTTCGGTCAAGGTTCTGGACCAGTTGCGTGAGCGCATACTCTTCCT
TTTTCAATATTATTGAAGCATTTATCAGGGTTATTGTCTCATGAGCGGATACATATTTGAATGTATTTAG
AAAAATAAACAAATAGGGGTTCCGCGCACATTTCCCCGAAAAGTGCCACCTGACGTCTAAGAAACCATTA
TTATCATGACATTAACCTATAAAAATAGGCGTATCACGAGGCCCTTTCGTCCACTGAAGAGCCACTGT
Features (pLannotate 1.2.2; 7 found; start..end, strand, type, name):
     22..303     +  CDS            SMT3 (fragment): SMT3_YEAST - Experimental evidence at protein level: Swiss-Prot protein existence level 1. Not known; suppressor of MIF2 mutations. From Saccharomyces cerevisiae (strain ATCC 204508 / S288c) (Baker's yeast).
    438..487     -  CDS            lacI (fragment): lac repressor; lacI; The lac repressor binds to the lac operator to inhibit transcription in E. coli. This inhibition can be relieved by adding lactose or isopropyl-β-D-thiogalactopyranoside (IPTG).
    670..1258    -  rep_origin     ori: high-copy-number ColE1/pMB1/pBR322/pUC origin of replication
   1432..2220    -  CDS            aadA: S3AD_ECOLX - Experimental evidence at protein level: Swiss-Prot protein existence level 1. Mediates bacterial resistance to the antibiotics streptomycin and spectinomycin. From Escherichia coli.
   2227..2283    -  CDS            GmR (fragment): gentamycin acetyltransferase; aacC1; confers resistance to gentamycin
   2371..2451    +  CDS            int (fragment): INT2_ECOLX - Protein inferred from homology: Swiss-Prot protein existence level 3. Putative integrase believed to be involved in the insertion of antibiotic resistance genes into plasmids and transposons. From Escherichia coli.
   2442..2546    -  promoter       AmpR promoter: bla
