[The description below was written by a language model from this plasmid's Addgene catalogue record and pLannotate feature annotations shown in this document.]
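Description:
pICSL30062 is a Level 0 Golden Gate part plasmid for synthetic biology, built in the pICSL01002 backbone (2,246 bp) and carrying a 412 bp synthetic insert, which matches the 2,658 nt full sequence record. It is propagated in E. coli as a high-copy plasmid from a ColE1/pUC-type origin and is selected with spectinomycin through the aadA aminoglycoside adenylyltransferase gene. The annotation also picks up short fragments of lacI, a gentamicin acetyltransferase gene and an integron-type integrase, plus an AmpR (bla) promoter near the resistance cassette. These appear to be backbone remnants rather than functional genes, and the plasmid has no expression promoter or terminator for the insert, as expected for a Level 0 module.

The payload is an N-terminal tag module described as a self-cleaving SUMO tag compatible with the ProteinSelect purification system. Consistent with this, the feature table identifies most of the insert as a fragment of yeast SMT3, the Saccharomyces cerevisiae SUMO homologue commonly used as a solubility-enhancing and removable fusion partner. The record does not detail the remaining insert sequence or the cleavage mechanism. Internal BsaI and BpiI sites were removed by point mutation so that the part is compatible with Type IIS assembly. On BsaI digestion the module is released with CCAT and AATG overhangs, the MoClo syntax positions for an N-terminal tag, so it slots between a promoter/5′ UTR part and a coding sequence part. It is used in Golden Gate assemblies to build transcription units encoding proteins fused at the N terminus to this purification tag.
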