Addgene plasmid #245565: pICSL30062
Purpose: Level 0 Golden Gate part N-Terminal Tag with overhangs CCAT - AATG
Depositing lab: Mark Youles. Depositing organization: Sainsbury Laboratory, Norwich.
Backbone
  Vector backbone: pICSL01002
  Backbone size w/o insert (bp): 2246
  Vector type: Synthetic Biology
Growth in bacteria
  Bacterial resistance: Spectinomycin, 50 μg/mL
  Growth temperature: 37°C
  Growth strain: DH5alpha
  Copy number: High Copy
Gene/Insert
  Gene/Insert name: N-Terminal tag Self-Cleaving SUMO tag compatible with ProteinSelect purification system
  Species: Synthetic
  Insert size (bp): 412
  Mutation: BsaI/BpiI sites removed by point-mutation
  Cloning method: Restriction Enzyme; 5′ cloning site BsaI (destroyed during cloning); 3′ cloning site BsaI (destroyed during cloning)
  Sequencing primers: 5′ TCACATGTTCTTTCCTGCG; 3′ GTCTCATGAGCGGATACATATTTGAATG
Terms and licenses: Academic/Nonprofit Terms; Industry Terms: Not Available to Industry
Depositor comments: Level 0 N-Terminal tag module used for GoldenGate assemblies using the MoClo overhang syntax
How to cite: pICSL30062 was a gift from Mark Youles (Addgene plasmid # 245565 ; http://n2t.net/addgene:245565 ; RRID:Addgene_245565)
